Addgene plasmid #45146: pET29b_Qcat18
Depositing lab: Christopher Petzold. Depositing organization: Lawrence Berkeley National Laboratory. Publication: A targeted proteomics toolkit for High-throughput absolute quantification of Escherichia coli proteins. Batth TS, Singh P, Ramakrishnan VR, Sousa MM, Chan LJ, Tran HM, Luning EG, Pan EH, Vuu KM, Keasling JD, Adams PD, Petzold CJ. Metab Eng. 2014 Sep 6. pii: S1096-7176(14)00114-1. doi: 10.1016/j.ymben.2014.08.004. PubMed 25205128.
Backbone
  Vector backbone: pET29b
  Backbone manufacturer: Genscript
  Backbone size w/o insert (bp): 5211
  Total vector size (bp): 7143
  Vector type: Bacterial Expression
Growth in bacteria
  Bacterial resistance: Kanamycin, 50 μg/mL
  Growth temperature: 37°C
  Growth strain: BLR DE3
  Copy number: High Copy
Gene/Insert
  Gene/Insert name: E-coli-pathways-QconCAT18 (alt name: Qcat18)
  Species: Synthetic
  Insert size (bp): 1932
  Promoter: T7
  Tag / fusion protein: 6XHis (C terminal on insert)
  Cloning method: Restriction Enzyme; 5′ cloning site BamHI (destroyed during cloning); 3′ cloning site XhoI (not destroyed)
  Sequencing primers: 5′ GATCCCGCGAAATTAATACGACTCACTA; 3′ GGTGGTGGTGGTGCTCGA
Terms and licenses: Academic/Nonprofit Terms; Industry Terms: Not Available to Industry
How to cite: pET29b_Qcat18 was a gift from Christopher Petzold (Addgene plasmid # 45146 ; http://n2t.net/addgene:45146 ; RRID:Addgene_45146)
