[The description below was written by a language model from this plasmid's Addgene catalogue record and pLannotate feature annotations shown in this document.]
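Description:
pET29b_Qcat18 is a bacterial expression plasmid of 7,143 bp built on the pET29b backbone, carrying a 1,932 bp synthetic insert called E-coli-pathways-QconCAT18. It is maintained in E. coli under kanamycin selection via the aph(3')-Ia gene. Replication depends on a ColE1/pMB1-type origin, with the pBR322-derived bom and rop regions also annotated. The catalogue lists the plasmid as high copy, although rop normally moderates copy number. An f1 origin is present as well. The short tetracycline-resistance and AmpR promoter fragments in the feature table appear to be backbone remnants rather than functional markers.

The insert sits in a standard pET expression cassette: a T7 promoter followed by a lac operator and the T7 gene 10 ribosome binding site, ending in the T7 terminator. A plasmid-borne lacI gene supplies repressor. Expression therefore needs a host that provides T7 RNA polymerase, such as the listed DE3 lysogen, and is inducible with IPTG. The backbone S-Tag is annotated just upstream of the insert, and a histidine tag lies at the C terminus (recorded as 6xHis), which allows affinity purification.

The annotation software finds many short fragments within the insert that match different E. coli proteins, including NQOR, YahO, YajQ, CnoX, YcaC, YgfZ and YggE. This fits the QconCAT design, in which signature peptides from many target proteins are concatenated into one artificial polypeptide. The associated publication describes a targeted proteomics toolkit for absolute quantification of E. coli proteins, so the expressed product presumably serves as a source of peptide standards for mass spectrometry. The record does not list the full set of peptides or target proteins encoded.
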