Features (pLannotate 1.2.2; 26 found; start..end, strand, type, name):
     12..467     +  rep_origin     f1 ori (sequence partly withheld): f1 bacteriophage origin of replication; arrow indicates direction of (+) strand synthesis
    494..551     +  promoter       AmpR promoter (fragment): bla
    560..1375    -  CDS            KanR: aminoglycoside phosphotransferase; aph(3')-Ia; confers resistance to kanamycin in bacteria or G418 (Geneticin®) in eukaryotes
   1497..2085    +  rep_origin     ori: high-copy-number ColE1/pMB1/pBR322/pUC origin of replication
   2271..2413    -  misc_feature   bom: basis of mobility region from pBR322
   2515..2706    -  CDS            rop: Rop protein, which maintains plasmids at low copy number; rop
   2723..3103    +  CDS            YPB1_ECOLX: Protein predicted: Swiss-Prot protein existence level 4. From Escherichia coli.
   3175..3466    -  CDS            TcR (fragment): tetracycline efflux protein; tet; confers resistance to tetracycline
   3481..3502    -  protein_bind   CAP binding site: CAP binding activates transcription in the presence of cAMP. E. coli catabolite activator protein
   3515..4597    -  CDS            lacI: lac repressor; lacI; The lac repressor binds to the lac operator to inhibit transcription in E. coli. This inhibition can be relieved by adding lactose or isopropyl-β-D-thiogalactopyranoside (IPTG).
   4598..4675    -  promoter       lacI promoter: lacI
   4683..4962    -  CDS            TcR (fragment): tetracycline efflux protein; tet; confers resistance to tetracycline
   4988..5006    +  promoter       T7 promoter: promoter for bacteriophage T7 RNA polymerase
   5007..5031    +  protein_bind   lac operator: The lac repressor binds to the lac operator to inhibit transcription in E. coli. This inhibition can be relieved by adding lactose or isopropyl-β-D-thiogalactopyranoside (IPTG). lac repressor encoded by lacI
   5046..5068    +  RBS            RBS: efficient ribosome binding site from bacteriophage T7 gene 10 (Olins and Rangwala, 1989)
   5079..5123    +  CDS            S-Tag: affinity and epitope tag derived from pancreatic ribonuclease A
   5457..5552    +  CDS            NQOR_ECOK1 (fragment): Experimental evidence at protein level: Swiss-Prot protein existence level 1. From Escherichia coli O1:K1 / APEC.
   5637..5726    +  CDS            yahO (fragment): YAHO_ECOLI - Protein inferred from homology: Swiss-Prot protein existence level 3. From Escherichia coli (strain K12).
   5718..5786    +  CDS            yajQ (fragment): YAJQ_ECOLI - Experimental evidence at protein level: Swiss-Prot protein existence level 1. Binds nucleotides, may bind tRNA. From Escherichia coli (strain K12).
   5910..5978    +  CDS            cnoX (fragment): CNOX_ECOLI - Also known as ybbN. Experimental evidence at protein level: Swiss-Prot protein existence level 1. Chaperedoxin that combines a chaperone activity with a redox- protective function (PubMed:16563353, PubMed:18657513, PubMed:29754824). Involved in the protection against hypochlorous acid (HOCl), the active ingredient of bleach, which kills bacteria by causing protein aggregation (PubMed:29754824). Functions as an efficient holdase chaperone that protects the substrates of the major folding systems GroEL/GroES and DnaK/DnaJ/GrpE from aggregation. In addition, it prevents the irreversi
   6060..6149    +  CDS            ycaC (fragment): YCAC_ECOLI - Experimental evidence at protein level: Swiss-Prot protein existence level 1. From Escherichia coli (strain K12).
   6543..6617    +  CDS            ygfZ (fragment): YGFZ_ECOLI - Also known as yzzW. Experimental evidence at protein level: Swiss-Prot protein existence level 1. Folate-binding protein involved in regulating the level of ATP-DnaA and in the modification of some tRNAs. It is probably a key factor in regulatory networks that act via tRNA modification, such as initiation of chromosomal replication. From Escherichia coli (strain K12).
   6615..6680    +  CDS            yggE (fragment): YGGE_ECO57 - Protein predicted: Swiss-Prot protein existence level 4. From Escherichia coli O157:H7.
   6987..7004    +  CDS            9xHis (fragment): 9xHis affinity tag
   7014..7063    +  CDS            SET1 (fragment): solubility-enhancement tag derived from T7 phage gene 10B
   7071..7118    +  terminator     T7 terminator: transcription terminator for bacteriophage T7 RNA polymerase
>Addgene plasmid #45146 | pET29b_Qcat18 | depositor full sequence | sequence record 62811 | pET29b_Qcat18 sequence 7143 bps
TGGCGAATGGG
[124 nt withheld, positions 12-135]
C
[91 nt withheld, positions 137-227]
A
[49 nt withheld, positions 229-277]
CCTTTGACGTTGGAGTCCACGTTCTTT
[37 nt withheld, positions 305-341]
ACCCTATCTCGGTCTATTCTTTTGATTTATAAGGGATTTTGCCGATTTCGGCCTATTGGTTAAAAAATGA
GCTGATTTAACAAAAATTTAACGCGAATTTTAACAAAATATTAACGTTTACAATTTCAGGTGGCACTTTT
CGGGGAAATGTGCGCGGAACCCCTATTTGTTTATTTTTCTAAATACATTCAAATATGTATCCGCTCATGA
ATTAATTCTTAGAAAAACTCATCGAGCATCAAATGAAACTGCAATTTATTCATATCAGGATTATCAATAC
CATATTTTTGAAAAAGCCGTTTCTGTAATGAAGGAGAAAACTCACCGAGGCAGTTCCATAGGATGGCAAG
ATCCTGGTATCGGTCTGCGATTCCGACTCGTCCAACATCAATACAACCTATTAATTTCCCCTCGTCAAAA
ATAAGGTTATCAAGTGAGAAATCACCATGAGTGACGACTGAATCCGGTGAGAATGGCAAAAGTTTATGCA
TTTCTTTCCAGACTTGTTCAACAGGCCAGCCATTACGCTCGTCATCAAAATCACTCGCATCAACCAAACC
GTTATTCATTCGTGATTGCGCCTGAGCGAGACGAAATACGCGATCGCTGTTAAAAGGACAATTACAAACA
GGAATCGAATGCAACCGGCGCAGGAACACTGCCAGCGCATCAACAATATTTTCACCTGAATCAGGATATT
CTTCTAATACCTGGAATGCTGTTTTCCCGGGGATCGCAGTGGTGAGTAACCATGCATCATCAGGAGTACG
GATAAAATGCTTGATGGTCGGAAGAGGCATAAATTCCGTCAGCCAGTTTAGTCTGACCATCTCATCTGTA
ACATCATTGGCAACGCTACCTTTGCCATGTTTCAGAAACAACTCTGGCGCATCGGGCTTCCCATACAATC
GATAGATTGTCGCACCTGATTGCCCGACATTATCGCGAGCCCATTTATACCCATATAAATCAGCATCCAT
GTTGGAATTTAATCGCGGCCTAGAGCAAGACGTTTCCCGTTGAATATGGCTCATAACACCCCTTGTATTA
CTGTTTATGTAAGCAGACAGTTTTATTGTTCATGACCAAAATCCCTTAACGTGAGTTTTCGTTCCACTGA
GCGTCAGACCCCGTAGAAAAGATCAAAGGATCTTCTTGAGATCCTTTTTTTCTGCGCGTAATCTGCTGCT
TGCAAACAAAAAAACCACCGCTACCAGCGGTGGTTTGTTTGCCGGATCAAGAGCTACCAACTCTTTTTCC
GAAGGTAACTGGCTTCAGCAGAGCGCAGATACCAAATACTGTCCTTCTAGTGTAGCCGTAGTTAGGCCAC
CACTTCAAGAACTCTGTAGCACCGCCTACATACCTCGCTCTGCTAATCCTGTTACCAGTGGCTGCTGCCA
GTGGCGATAAGTCGTGTCTTACCGGGTTGGACTCAAGACGATAGTTACCGGATAAGGCGCAGCGGTCGGG
CTGAACGGGGGGTTCGTGCACACAGCCCAGCTTGGAGCGAACGACCTACACCGAACTGAGATACCTACAG
CGTGAGCTATGAGAAAGCGCCACGCTTCCCGAAGGGAGAAAGGCGGACAGGTATCCGGTAAGCGGCAGGG
TCGGAACAGGAGAGCGCACGAGGGAGCTTCCAGGGGGAAACGCCTGGTATCTTTATAGTCCTGTCGGGTT
TCGCCACCTCTGACTTGAGCGTCGATTTTTGTGATGCTCGTCAGGGGGGCGGAGCCTATGGAAAAACGCC
AGCAACGCGGCCTTTTTACGGTTCCTGGCCTTTTGCTGGCCTTTTGCTCACATGTTCTTTCCTGCGTTAT
CCCCTGATTCTGTGGATAACCGTATTACCGCCTTTGAGTGAGCTGATACCGCTCGCCGCAGCCGAACGAC
CGAGCGCAGCGAGTCAGTGAGCGAGGAAGCGGAAGAGCGCCTGATGCGGTATTTTCTCCTTACGCATCTG
TGCGGTATTTCACACCGCATATATGGTGCACTCTCAGTACAATCTGCTCTGATGCCGCATAGTTAAGCCA
GTATACACTCCGCTATCGCTACGTGACTGGGTCATGGCTGCGCCCCGACACCCGCCAACACCCGCTGACG
CGCCCTGACGGGCTTGTCTGCTCCCGGCATCCGCTTACAGACAAGCTGTGACCGTCTCCGGGAGCTGCAT
GTGTCAGAGGTTTTCACCGTCATCACCGAAACGCGCGAGGCAGCTGCGGTAAAGCTCATCAGCGTGGTCG
TGAAGCGATTCACAGATGTCTGCCTGTTCATCCGCGTCCAGCTCGTTGAGTTTCTCCAGAAGCGTTAATG
TCTGGCTTCTGATAAAGCGGGCCATGTTAAGGGCGGTTTTTTCCTGTTTGGTCACTGATGCCTCCGTGTA
AGGGGGATTTCTGTTCATGGGGGTAATGATACCGATGAAACGAGAGAGGATGCTCACGATACGGGTTACT
GATGATGAACATGCCCGGTTACTGGAACGTTGTGAGGGTAAACAACTGGCGGTATGGATGCGGCGGGACC
AGAGAAAAATCACTCAGGGTCAATGCCAGCGCTTCGTTAATACAGATGTAGGTGTTCCACAGGGTAGCCA
GCAGCATCCTGCGATGCAGATCCGGAACATAATGGTGCAGGGCGCTGACTTCCGCGTTTCCAGACTTTAC
GAAACACGGAAACCGAAGACCATTCATGTTGTTGCTCAGGTCGCAGACGTTTTGCAGCAGCAGTCGCTTC
ACGTTCGCTCGCGTATCGGTGATTCATTCTGCTAACCAGTAAGGCAACCCCGCCAGCCTAGCCGGGTCCT
CAACGACAGGAGCACGATCATGCGCACCCGTGGGGCCGCCATGCCGGCGATAATGGCCTGCTTCTCGCCG
AAACGTTTGGTGGCGGGACCAGTGACGAAGGCTTGAGCGAGGGCGTGCAAGATTCCGAATACCGCAAGCG
ACAGGCCGATCATCGTCGCGCTCCAGCGAAAGCGGTCCTCGCCGAAAATGACCCAGAGCGCTGCCGGCAC
CTGTCCTACGAGTTGCATGATAAAGAAGACAGTCATAAGTGCGGCGACGATAGTCATGCCCCGCGCCCAC
CGGAAGGAGCTGACTGGGTTGAAGGCTCTCAAGGGCATCGGTCGAGATCCCGGTGCCTAATGAGTGAGCT
AACTTACATTAATTGCGTTGCGCTCACTGCCCGCTTTCCAGTCGGGAAACCTGTCGTGCCAGCTGCATTA
ATGAATCGGCCAACGCGCGGGGAGAGGCGGTTTGCGTATTGGGCGCCAGGGTGGTTTTTCTTTTCACCAG
TGAGACGGGCAACAGCTGATTGCCCTTCACCGCCTGGCCCTGAGAGAGTTGCAGCAAGCGGTCCACGCTG
GTTTGCCCCAGCAGGCGAAAATCCTGTTTGATGGTGGTTAACGGCGGGATATAACATGAGCTGTCTTCGG
TATCGTCGTATCCCACTACCGAGATGTCCGCACCAACGCGCAGCCCGGACTCGGTAATGGCGCGCATTGC
GCCCAGCGCCATCTGATCGTTGGCAACCAGCATCGCAGTGGGAACGATGCCCTCATTCAGCATTTGCATG
GTTTGTTGAAAACCGGACATGGCACTCCAGTCGCCTTCCCGTTCCGCTATCGGCTGAATTTGATTGCGAG
TGAGATATTTATGCCAGCCAGCCAGACGCAGACGCGCCGAGACAGAACTTAATGGGCCCGCTAACAGCGC
GATTTGCTGGTGACCCAATGCGACCAGATGCTCCACGCCCAGTCGCGTACCGTCTTCATGGGAGAAAATA
ATACTGTTGATGGGTGTCTGGTCAGAGACATCAAGAAATAACGCCGGAACATTAGTGCAGGCAGCTTCCA
CAGCAATGGCATCCTGGTCATCCAGCGGATAGTTAATGATCAGCCCACTGACGCGTTGCGCGAGAAGATT
GTGCACCGCCGCTTTACAGGCTTCGACGCCGCTTCGTTCTACCATCGACACCACCACGCTGGCACCCAGT
TGATCGGCGCGAGATTTAATCGCCGCGACAATTTGCGACGGCGCGTGCAGGGCCAGACTGGAGGTGGCAA
CGCCAATCAGCAACGACTGTTTGCCCGCCAGTTGTTGTGCCACGCGGTTGGGAATGTAATTCAGCTCCGC
CATCGCCGCTTCCACTTTTTCCCGCGTTTTCGCAGAAACGTGGCTGGCCTGGTTCACCACGCGGGAAACG
GTCTGATAAGAGACACCGGCATACTCTGCGACATCGTATAACGTTACTGGTTTCACATTCACCACCCTGA
ATTGACTCTCTTCCGGGCGCTATCATGCCATACCGCGAAAGGTTTTGCGCCATTCGATGGTGTCCGGGAT
CTCGACGCTCTCCCTTATGCGACTCCTGCATTAGGAAGCAGCCCAGTAGTAGGTTGAGGCCGTTGAGCAC
CGCCGCCGCAAGGAATGGTGCATGCAAGGAGATGGCGCCCAACAGTCCCCCGGCCACGGGGCCTGCCACC
ATACCCACGCCGAAACAAGCGCTCATGAGCCCGAAGTGGCGAGCCCGATCTTCCCCATCGGTGATGTCGG
CGATATAGGCGCCAGCAACCGCACCTGTGGCGCCGGTGATGCCGGCCACGATGCGTCCGGCGTAGAGGAT
CGAGATCGATCTCGATCCCGCGAAATTAATACGACTCACTATAGGGGAATTGTGAGCGGATAACAATTCC
CCTCTAGAAATAATTTTGTTTAACTTTAAGAAGGAGATATACATATGAAAGAAACCGCTGCTGCTAAATT
CGAACGCCAGCACATGGACAGCCCAGATCTGGGTACCCTGGTGCCACGCGGTTCCATGGCGATATCGGAT
CGGGAAGGTGTCAACGATAACGAAGAAGGCTTTTTCAGCGCCCGCGAACTGGTTCACAACGTGGCACTGC
GTCTGGACTATGTCATTCCGAGCCGTTATGATACCTACTCTGGTCGCAACGAAGAAACGCTGGAACCGGT
TCCGTATTTTCAGAAAGTTCTGGTCCTGGTGGCGGCACCGGAAGGTATCGCAGCTCTGGAAAAATATTAC
CTGAATGCGGGTGTGCCGATTGAAATCAAGCTGATTGTGGTTACCGGCCTGAGCGGCTCTGGTAAAGAAA
CCCTGGAAATCAAGGGCGGTACGCCGTACGGCGCAACCACGATTGCTGGCGGTGATGGCAGCCGTTATCA
GGGTGAATACGTGGCAGGCCTGGCTGTTAAAGCGCTGTTTGCCACCGGTAACTTCGAAGATGTGCGTGCA
GTCGTGACCCCGCTGCCGCGCGCACTGGGCGCTGATGAAGTTGTCAACAGCCGTGCAGACCAAATTAATG
AAGCGTATGAACGCGGCGCCGATGTTCTGGTCCTGACCTCTGGTCAGACGGACAATAAAGTTCAGGCGCA
AATTCAGGGCGATGAAATCCGCGGCGGTGACCTGGGTCAACCGTTTCAGTTCAAGGTGGCACTGCCGCCG
GATGCTGTGCTGACCGTTACGCTGTCAGATGCCTCGCTGGCAGACGCTCCGAGTAAACTGGTTTTCATTA
CCGACACGGTCCAACCGGTGATCAACCAGGGCGGTACCAAGACGATTCCGCTGCAAGATCAGGACACCCG
CTATCAAGGTCTGGTGGCGCAGATTGAACTGCTGAAAATCGTTACCGGTGTCACGGCATCTCAGGCACTG
CTGGATGAAGCCGTGCGTAACAATGTTCTGGCGCTGGGCGATCTGGCCAAGAACGACATCGAAGGTCTGG
CCACCCTGTTTAGTAATCATATTCCGGATTACCGCGAAGCACTGTATCCGTACTCCGATGACCTGACCAT
CGTTACGAAAAACCTGGGTCTGGATGTCCTGGACGTGGTTAATCTGCGTGCAATTAGTCTGTCCGGTGAA
GCTCAGAGCGGTCGTGGTGATCCGGTTATTACCATCGCGCCGCTGTCTTGGAAATTCAACGCGATCGGTG
AAGCCGTGAAAGTCGTGGCAGATCTGTATAAGGCTGAAAGCTGGCTGCCGGCATGGCCGCACCTGGGCGG
TAAAACCGTGACGGCAAGTCTGGCTAACAATGGTGCCTCCGATAACAAGAATGCAGACCTGCCGCTGGCA
CAGGCAGCAATCGATCGTGGTGCATGGGTGGCAGTTGTCAATCGTGCAACCGTTACGGGCGATGGTCTGT
CACAAGAAGCGAAATCGGGTGACACCCTGAGCGCCATTTCTAAGGTCCTGCTGGGCGTGGCAGGTTTTCA
GGCTCGTGCAGCTCTGGCAAACCTGTTCAGTGAACTGCCGTCCAAAGCTGGCCTGAATGAAATCCGCTCA
GTTTCGCTGGGTGTCGCGCAGCCGGATGCCTATAAAGATGACACCTGGGTCACGCTGCGTATTTCAGATG
ACCTGTATGTGTTTAAGCTGGGCTACCAAGTGGTTGCAGTCTCGGGTCGTCAAGTGTGGGCAGGTGCCAT
TGATACCGTTGGTGACAAATATCTGGAAACGTACTTCCGTCTGGAACAAGAACTGGTGCTGCTGGCACAG
CGTAACGCTATCGATTGGCTGTCACGCGTCGTGGCACTGGGTTCGGCAGCACAGGACAAAAATATTAGCC
TGAGCTTTTTCCCGGGCGCGAAGCTGCTGATTGATGACCTGAGTTTTTCCATCCCGAAACTCGAGCACCA
CCACCACCACCACTGAGATCCGGCTGCTAACAAAGCCCGAAAGGAAGCTGAGTTGGCTGCTGCCACCGCT
GAGCAATAACTAGCATAACCCCTTGGGGCCTCTAAACGGGTCTTGAGGGGTTTTTTGCTGAAAGGAGGAA
CTATATCCGGAT
