>Addgene plasmid #45146 | pET29b_Qcat18 | addgene partial sequence | sequence record 78668 | pBRrevBam 5'-GGTGATGTCGGCGATATAGG-3'
GATGCGTCCGGCGTAGAGGATCGAGATCGATCTCGATCCCGCGAAATTAATACGACTCACTATAGGGGAA
TTGTGAGCGGATAACAATTCCCCTCTAGAAATAATTTTGTTTAACTTTAAGAAGGAGATATACATATGAA
AGAAACCGCTGCTGCTAAATTCGAACGCCAGCACATGGACAGCCCAGATCTGGGTACCCTGGTGCCACGC
GGTTCCATGGCGATATCGGATCGGGAAGGTGTCAACGATAACGAAGAAGGCTTTTTCAGCGCCCGCGAAC
TGGTTCACAACGTGGCACTGCGTCTGGACTATGTCATTCCGAGCCGTTATGATACCTACTCTGGTCGCAA
CGAAGAAACGCTGGAACCGGTTCCGTATTTTCAGAAAGTTCTGGTCCTGGTGGCGGCACCGGAAGGTATC
GCAGCTCTGGAAAAATATTACCTGAATGCGGGTGTGCCGATTGAAATCAAGCTGATTGTGGTTACCGGCC
TGAGCGGCTCTGGTAAAGAAACCCTGGAAATCAAGGGCGGTACGCCGTACGGCGCAACCACGATTGCTGG
CGGTGATGGCAGCCGTTATCAGGGTGAATACGTGGCAGGCCTGGCTGTTAAAGCGCTGTTTGCCACCGGT
AACTTCGAAGATGTGCGTGCAGTCGTGACCCCGCTGCCGCGCGCACTGGGCGCTGATGAAGTTGTCAACA
GCCGTGCAGACCA
