>Addgene plasmid #45146 | pET29b_Qcat18 | addgene partial sequence | sequence record 78925 | T7term 5'-GCTAGTTATTGCTCAGCGG-3'
GCTTTGTTAGCAGCCGGATCTCAGTGGTGGTGGTGGTGGTGCTCGAGTTTCGGGATGGAAAAACTCAGGT
CATCAATCAGCAGCTTCGCGCCCGGGAAAAAGCTCAGGCTAATATTTTTGTCCTGTGCTGCCGAACCCAG
TGCCACGACGCGTGACAGCCAATCGATAGCGTTACGCTGTGCCAGCAGCACCAGTTCTTGTTCCAGACGG
AAGTACGTTTCCAGATATTTGTCACCAACGGTATCAATGGCACCTGCCCACACTTGACGACCCGAGACTG
CAACCACTTGGTAGCCCAGCTTAAACACATACAGGTCATCTGAAATACGCAGCGTGACCCAGGTGTCATC
TTTATAGGCATCCGGCTGCGCGACACCCAGCGAAACTGAGCGGATTTCATTCAGGCCAGCTTTGGACGGC
AGTTCACTGAACAGGTTTGCCAGAGCTGCACGAGCCTGAAAACCTGCCACGCCCAGCAGGACCTTAGAAA
TGGCGCTCAGGGTGTCACCCGATTTCGCTTCTTGTGACAGACCATCGCCCGTAACGGTTGCACGATTGAC
AACTGCCACCCATGCACCACGATCGATTGCTGCCTGTGCCAGCGGCAGGTCTGCATTCTTGTTATCGGAG
GCACCATTGTTAGCCAGACTTGCCGTCACGGTTTTACCGCCCAGGTGCGGCCATGCCGGCAGCCAGCTTT
CAGCCTTATACAGATCTGCCACGACTTTCACGGCTTCACCGATCGCGTTGAATTTCCAAGACAGCGGCGC
GATGGTAATAACCGGATCACCACGACCGCTCTGAGCTTCACCGGACAGACTAATTGCACGC
